Addgene plasmid #27998: pDR-GW FLIPglu-30μΔ13V
Depositing lab: Wolf Frommer. Depositing organization: Carnegie Institution for Science. Publication: Dynamic analysis of cytosolic glucose and ATP levels in yeast using optical sensors. Bermejo C, Haerizadeh F, Takanaga H, Chermak D, Frommer WB. Biochem J. 2010 Dec 1. 432(2):399-406. 10.1042/BJ20100946 PubMed 20854260.
Backbone
  Vector backbone: pDRf1GW-ura3
  Backbone size w/o insert (bp): 6866
  Vector type: Yeast Expression
  Selectable markers: URA3
Growth in bacteria
  Bacterial resistance: Ampicillin, 100 μg/mL
  Growth temperature: 37°C
  Growth strain: DH5alpha
  Copy number: High Copy
Gene/Insert
  Gene/Insert name: FLIPglu-30μΔ13V
  Species: E. Coli
  Insert size (bp): 2316
  Mutation: D154A in mglB
  Tag / fusion protein: eCFP (N terminal on insert); eYFP (C terminal on insert)
  Cloning method: Gateway Cloning; 5′ cloning site Gateway-based cloning (not destroyed); 3′ cloning site Gateway-based cloning (not destroyed)
  Sequencing primers: 5′ pPMA-For 5'-AACAATCGTTAATAATTAATTAATTGG; 3′ pHybLex_rev
Terms and licenses: Academic/Nonprofit Terms; Industry Terms: Not Available to Industry
How to cite: pDR-GW FLIPglu-30μΔ13V was a gift from Wolf Frommer (Addgene plasmid # 27998 ; http://n2t.net/addgene:27998 ; RRID:Addgene_27998)
