[The description below was written by a language model from this plasmid's Addgene catalogue record.]
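Description:
pDR-GW FLIPglu-30μΔ13V is a yeast expression plasmid built on the pDRf1GW-ura3 backbone, a Gateway-compatible destination vector of about 6.9 kb. It is maintained in E. coli as a high-copy plasmid under ampicillin selection and is selected in yeast through the URA3 auxotrophic marker, which complements uracil auxotrophy in ura3 host strains. The record does not explicitly state the promoter, terminator or yeast replication origin; the name of the forward sequencing primer hints at a PMA-type promoter upstream of the insert, but this is not confirmed by the catalogue fields, and no feature table is provided.

The roughly 2.3 kb insert, introduced by Gateway recombination with the flanking recombination sites retained, encodes a genetically encoded FRET glucose nanosensor. Its core is the E. coli periplasmic glucose/galactose-binding protein encoded by mglB, carrying a D154A substitution, flanked by eCFP at the N terminus and eYFP at the C terminus. In sensors of this design, ligand binding induces a conformational change in the binding protein that alters energy transfer between the cyan donor and yellow acceptor, so the emission ratio reports glucose concentration. The binding-site mutation is of the kind used to tune affinity, and the "30μ" in the name most likely denotes an affinity in the tens-of-micromolar range, while "Δ13V" probably marks an engineered deletion variant, though the record does not define these terms. According to the associated publication, the construct was used for dynamic optical monitoring of cytosolic glucose levels in living yeast cells.
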