>Addgene plasmid #27998 | pDR-GW FLIPglu-30μΔ13V | addgene partial sequence | sequence record 34288 | 27998 with pHyblex_rev
TATTTATATAAAATCATAAATCATAAGAAATTCGCTTATTTAGAAGTGTCAACAACGTATCTACCAACGA
TTTGACCCTTTTCCATCTTTTCGTAAATTTCTGGCAAGGTAGACAAGCCGACAACCTTGATTGGAGACTT
GACCAAACCTCTGGCGAAGAAGTCCAAAGCTGGATCCGCGCGTAATACGACTCACTATAGGGCGAATTGG
GTACCGGGCCCCCCCTCGAGGTCGACCTGCAGCGGCCATCATGAATTAACTACACCACTTTGTACAAGAA
AGCTGGGTCTAGATAGCTTTTACTTGTACAGCTCGTCCATGCCGAGAGTGATCCCGGCGGCGGTCACGAA
CTCCAGCAGGACCATGTGATCGCGCTTCTCGTTGGGGTCTTTGCTCAGGGCGGACTGGTAGCTCAGGTAG
TGGTTGTCGGGCAGCAGCACGGGGCCGTCGCCGATGGGGGTGTTCTGCTGGTAGTGGTCGGCGAGCTGCA
CGCCGCCGTCCTCGATGTTGTGGCGGATCTTGAA
