>Addgene plasmid #27998 | pDR-GW FLIPglu-30μΔ13V | addgene partial sequence | sequence record 34289 | 27998 with FLIPglu (ggcgtccatcttatctttcg)
ACTGTTCAGTTTTGATGCCTTTATCGTTCAATTCTTTAATCACGTAAGTGGTACGTGCTTCTGCAGCCGG
ATGGCCCGGTTCACCTTTCAGCAGTACGAACTGAATCTGACCGTCTTTGTTCAGATCCCAACCCTGATTC
GCCGCCCAGTGTTTAGCAATCAAATCGCCTTGAATAATGCCGGACTCTTTGGAGTCAGTGCCAACGTAGT
AGGCTTTGTCGTAGCTATCCAGCGCCTTACGAGACGGTTCTTTGTTGAAGAAAACCACCGGCACGTTTTG
CCCACGCGCTTTCTCAATCACCGTACCCGCAGCTGCCGGGTCAACCAGGTTGATTGCCAGTGCCTTCACC
CCTTTCGCCAGCAATACGTCGATCTGATCGTTCTGCTTGGACTGGTCATTCTGAGAATCATTCATCAGCA
GCTGAACATCTGGCGCGGCTTTCGCATCTTGCTCAATAGCCTTGCGCACTACAGACATAAAGTTATCGTC
GTACTTATAGATTGTTACACCAATGCGAGTATCAGCGATCCCGGCGGCGGTCACGAACTCCAGCAGGACC
ATGTGATCGCGCTTCTCGTTGGGGTCTTTGCTCAGGGCGGACTGGGTGCTCAGGTAGTGGTTGTCGGGCA
GCAGCACGGGGCCGTCGCCGATGGGGGTGTTCTGCTGGTAGTGGTCGGCGAGCTGCACGCTGCCGTCCTC
GATGTTGTGGCGGATCTTGAAGTTGGCCTTGATGCCGTTCTTCTGCTTGTCGGCGGTGATATAGACGTTG
TGGCTGATGTAGTTGTACTCCAGCTTGTGCCCCAGGATGTTGCCGTCCTCCTTGAAGT
